Addgene plasmid #57436: mEos2-Vimentin-C-18
Purpose: Localization: Intermediate Filaments, Excitation: 505 / 569, Emission: 516 / 581
Depositing lab: Michael Davidson. Depositing organization: Florida State University, Tallahassee.
Backbone
  Vector backbone: mEos2
  Backbone size w/o insert (bp): 4750
  Vector type: Mammalian Expression
  Selectable markers: Neomycin (select with G418)
Growth in bacteria
  Bacterial resistance: Kanamycin, 50 μg/mL
  Growth temperature: 37°C
  Growth strain: DH5alpha
  Copy number: High Copy
Gene/Insert
  Gene/Insert name: Vimentin (alt name: NM_003380.3)
  Species: H. sapiens (human)
  Entrez Gene: VIM
  Promoter: CMV
  Tag / fusion protein: mEos2
  Cloning method: Unknown
  Sequencing primers: 5′ CMV-F; 3′ SV40pA-R
Terms and licenses: Academic/Nonprofit Terms; Industry Terms
Depositor comments: . Excitation = 505 / 569; Emission = 516 / 581
How to cite: mEos2-Vimentin-C-18 was a gift from Michael Davidson (Addgene plasmid # 57436 ; http://n2t.net/addgene:57436 ; RRID:Addgene_57436)
