[The description below was written by a language model from this plasmid's Addgene catalogue record and pLannotate feature annotations shown in this document.]
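Description:
mEos2-Vimentin-C-18 is a mammalian expression plasmid that produces human vimentin (VIM) fused to the photoconvertible fluorescent protein mEos2, for labelling intermediate filaments in living or fixed cells. The sequenced record is 6,084 nt. The feature table shows a single transcription unit driven by the human cytomegalovirus immediate-early enhancer and promoter (the enhancer annotation sits at the end of the circular map and runs into the promoter at the start). The mEos2 coding sequence comes first, followed after a short gap by the vimentin coding sequence. mEos2 is therefore at the N-terminus of vimentin, joined through a linker; the "18" in the name probably refers to the linker length, though the record does not say so. An SV40 polyadenylation signal terminates the transcript. The small SV40 large T antigen fragment annotated just upstream of it is most likely part of that SV40-derived region rather than an expressed element.

The backbone has a high-copy ColE1/pUC-type origin for propagation in E. coli and an f1 origin. A single NeoR/KanR (Tn5 aminoglycoside phosphotransferase) gene is preceded by both a bacterial promoter and the SV40 early promoter and is followed by the HSV TK polyadenylation signal. This arrangement gives kanamycin resistance in bacteria and G418 selection in mammalian cells. The short ble and bGH poly(A) fragments appear to be incidental matches or backbone remnants.

mEos2 fluoresces green (excitation 505 nm, emission 516 nm) and, after photoconversion, shifts to a red state (569/581 nm). The fusion therefore suits imaging of the vimentin network, optical highlighting and tracking of filament subpopulations, and localization-based super-resolution microscopy.
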