Features (pLannotate 1.2.2; 14 found; start..end, strand, type, name):
      1..204     +  promoter       CMV promoter: human cytomegalovirus (CMV) immediate early promoter
    249..926     +  CDS            mEos2: mEos2 is a photoconvertible green/yellow fluorescent protein published in 2009, derived from Lobophyllia hemprichii. It has moderate acid sensitivity.
    984..2375    +  CDS            VIM: VIME_HUMAN - Experimental evidence at protein level: Swiss-Prot protein existence level 1. Involved with LARP6 in the stabilization of type I collagen mRNAs for CO1A1 and CO1A2. From Homo sapiens (Human).
   2401..2485    +  CDS            large T antigen (fragment): large T antigen from SV40 (simian virus 40)
   2508..2629    +  polyA_signal   SV40 poly(A) signal: SV40 polyadenylation signal
   2663..3091    -  rep_origin     f1 ori (sequence partly withheld): f1 bacteriophage origin of replication; arrow indicates direction of (+) strand synthesis
   3118..3222    +  promoter       AmpR promoter: bla
   3224..3581    +  promoter       SV40 promoter: SV40 enhancer and early promoter
   3616..4410    +  CDS            NeoR/KanR: aminoglycoside phosphotransferase from Tn5; aph(3')-II (or nptII); confers resistance to neomycin, kanamycin, and G418 (Geneticin®)
   4431..4583    +  CDS            ble (fragment): BLE_KLEPN - Experimental evidence at protein level: Swiss-Prot protein existence level 1. Binding protein with a strong affinity to the bleomycin family of antibiotics. Binds to CL990; an antimitotic-antibiotic compound. From Klebsiella pneumoniae.
   4642..4689    +  polyA_signal   HSV TK poly(A) signal: herpes simplex virus thymidine kinase polyadenylation signal (Cole and Stacy, 1985)
   4780..4796    -  polyA_signal   bGH poly(A) signal (fragment): bovine growth hormone polyadenylation signal
   5018..5606    +  rep_origin     ori: high-copy-number ColE1/pMB1/pBR322/pUC origin of replication
   5781..6084    +  enhancer       CMV enhancer: human cytomegalovirus immediate early enhancer
>Addgene plasmid #57436 | mEos2-Vimentin-C-18 | addgene full sequence | sequence record 213183 | Addgene NGS Result
GTGATGCGGTTTTGGCAGTACATCAATGGGCGTGGATAGCGGTTTGACTCACGGGGATTTCCAAGTCTCC
ACCCCATTGACGTCAATGGGAGTTTGTTTTGGCACCAAAATCAACGGGACTTTCCAAAATGTCGTAACAA
CTCCGCCCCATTGACGCAAATGGGCGGTAGGCGTGTACGGTGGGAGGTCTATATAAGCAGAGCTGGTTTA
GTGAACCGTCAGATCCGCTAGCGCTACCGGTCGCCACCATGAGTGCGATTAAGCCAGACATGAAGATCAA
ACTCCGTATGGAAGGCAACGTAAACGGGCACCACTTTGTGATCGACGGAGATGGTACAGGCAAGCCTTTT
GAGGGAAAACAGAGTATGGATCTTGAAGTCAAAGAGGGCGGACCTCTGCCTTTTGCCTTTGATATCCTGA
CCACTGCATTCCATTACGGCAACAGGGTATTCGCCAAATATCCAGACAACATACAAGACTATTTTAAGCA
GTCGTTTCCTAAGGGGTATTCGTGGGAACGAAGCTTGACTTTCGAAGACGGGGGCATTTGCATTGCCAGA
AACGACATAACAATGGAAGGGGACACTTTCTATAATAAAGTTCGATTTTATGGTACCAACTTTCCCGCCA
ATGGTCCAGTTATGCAGAAGAAGACGCTGAAATGGGAGCCCTCCACTGAGAAAATGTATGTGCGTGATGG
AGTGCTGACGGGTGATATTCATATGGCTTTGTTGCTTGAAGGAAATGCCCATTACCGATGTGACTTCAGA
ACTACTTACAAAGCTAAGGAGAAGGGTGTCAAGTTACCAGGCTACCACTTTGTGGACCACTGCATTGAGA
TTTTAAGCCATGACAAAGATTACAACAAGGTTAAGCTGTATGAGCATGCTGTTGCTCATTCTGGATTGCC
TGACAATGCCAGACGATCCGGACTCAGATCTGGCAGCGGTGGAGGCAGCGCATCCGGCGGAAGCGGAAGC
TCCACCAGGTCCGTGTCCTCGTCCTCCTACCGCAGGATGTTCGGCGGCCCGGGCACCGCGAGCCGGCCGA
GCTCCAGCCGGAGCTACGTGACTACGTCCACCCGCACCTACAGCCTGGGCAGCGCGCTGCGCCCCAGCAC
CAGCCGCAGCCTCTACGCCTCGTCCCCGGGCGGCGTGTATGCCACGCGCTCCTCTGCCGTGCGCCTGCGG
AGCAGCGTGCCCGGGGTGCGGCTCCTGCAGGACTCGGTGGACTTCTCGCTGGCCGACGCCATCAACACCG
AGTTCAAGAACACCCGCACCAACGAGAAGGTGGAGCTGCAGGAGCTGAATGACCGCTTCGCCAACTACAT
CGACAAGGTGCGCTTCCTGGAGCAGCAGAATAAGATCCTGCTGGCCGAGCTCGAGCAGCTCAAGGGCCAA
GGCAAGTCGCGCCTGGGGGACCTCTACGAGGAGGAGATGCGGGAGCTGCGCCGGCAGGTGGACCAGCTAA
CCAACGACAAAGCCCGCGTCGAGGTGGAGCGCGACAACCTGGCCGAGGACATCATGCGCCTCCGGGAGAA
ATTGCAGGAGGAGATGCTTCAGAGAGAGGAAGCCGAAAACACCCTGCAATCTTTCAGACAGGATGTTGAC
AATGCGTCTCTGGCACGTCTTGACCTTGAACGCAAAGTGGAATCTTTGCAAGAAGAGATTGCCTTTTTGA
AGAAACTCCACGAAGAGGAAATCCAGGAGCTGCAGGCTCAGATTCAGGAACAGCATGTCCAAATCGATGT
GGATGTTTCCAAGCCTGACCTCACGGCTGCCCTGCGTGACGTACGTCAGCAATATGAAAGTGTGGCTGCC
AAGAACCTGCAGGAGGCAGAAGAATGGTACAAATCCAAGTTTGCTGACCTCTCTGAGGCTGCCAACCGGA
ACAATGACGCCCTGCGCCAGGCAAAGCAGGAGTCCACTGAGTACCGGAGACAGGTGCAGTCCCTCACCTG
TGAAGTGGATGCCCTTAAAGGAACCAATGAGTCCCTGGAACGCCAGATGCGTGAAATGGAAGAGAACTTT
GCCGTTGAAGCTGCTAACTACCAAGACACTATTGGCCGCCTGCAGGATGAGATTCAGAATATGAAGGAGG
AAATGGCTCGTCACCTTCGTGAATACCAAGACCTGCTCAATGTTAAGATGGCCCTTGACATTGAGATTGC
CACCTACAGGAAGCTGCTGGAAGGCGAGGAGAGCAGGATTTCTCTGCCTCTTCCAAACTTTTCCTCCCTG
AACCTGAGGGAAACTAATCTGGATTCACTCCCTCTGGTTGATACCCACTCAAAAAGGACACTTCTGATTA
AGACGGTTGAAACTAGAGATGGACAGGTTATCAACGAAACTTCTCAGCATCACGATGACCTTGAATAAGG
ATCCACCGGATCTAGATAACTGATCATAATCAGCCATACCACATTTGTAGAGGTTTTACTTGCTTTAAAA
AACCTCCCACACCTCCCCCTGAACCTGAAACATAAAATGAATGCAATTGTTGTTGTTAACTTGTTTATTG
CAGCTTATAATGGTTACAAATAAAGCAATAGCATCACAAATTTCACAAATAAAGCATTTTTTTCACTGCA
TTCTAGTTGTGGTTTGTCCAAACTCATCAATGTATCTTAACGCGTAAATTGTAAGCGTTAATATTTTGTT
AAAATTCGCGTTAAATTTTTGTTAAATCAGCTCATTTTTTAACCAATAGGCCGAAATCGGCAAAATCCCT
TATAAATCAAAAGAATAGACCGAGATAGGGT
[37 nt withheld, positions 2762-2798]
AAAGAACGTGGACTCCAACGTCAAAGG
[49 nt withheld, positions 2826-2874]
T
[91 nt withheld, positions 2876-2966]
G
[124 nt withheld, positions 2968-3091]
CAGGTGGCACTTTTCGGGGAAATGTGCGCGGAACCCCTATTTGTTTATTTTTCTAAATACATTCAAATAT
GTATCCGCTCATGAGACAATAACCCTGATAAATGCTTCAATAATATTGAAAAAGGAAGAGTCCTGAGGCG
GAAAGAACCAGCTGTGGAATGTGTGTCAGTTAGGGTGTGGAAAGTCCCCAGGCTCCCCAGCAGGCAGAAG
TATGCAAAGCATGCATCTCAATTAGTCAGCAACCAGGTGTGGAAAGTCCCCAGGCTCCCCAGCAGGCAGA
AGTATGCAAAGCATGCATCTCAATTAGTCAGCAACCATAGTCCCGCCCCTAACTCCGCCCATCCCGCCCC
TAACTCCGCCCAGTTCCGCCCATTCTCCGCCCCATGGCTGACTAATTTTTTTTATTTATGCAGAGGCCGA
GGCCGCCTCGGCCTCTGAGCTATTCCAGAAGTAGTGAGGAGGCTTTTTTGGAGGCCTAGGCTTTTGCAAA
GATCGATCAAGAGACAGGATGAGGATCGTTTCGCATGATTGAACAAGATGGATTGCACGCAGGTTCTCCG
GCCGCTTGGGTGGAGAGGCTATTCGGCTATGACTGGGCACAACAGACAATCGGCTGCTCTGATGCCGCCG
TGTTCCGGCTGTCAGCGCAGGGGCGCCCGGTTCTTTTTGTCAAGACCGACCTGTCCGGTGCCCTGAATGA
ACTGCAAGACGAGGCAGCGCGGCTATCGTGGCTGGCCACGACGGGCGTTCCTTGCGCAGCTGTGCTCGAC
GTTGTCACTGAAGCGGGAAGGGACTGGCTGCTATTGGGCGAAGTGCCGGGGCAGGATCTCCTGTCATCTC
ACCTTGCTCCTGCCGAGAAAGTATCCATCATGGCTGATGCAATGCGGCGGCTGCATACGCTTGATCCGGC
TACCTGCCCATTCGACCACCAAGCGAAACATCGCATCGAGCGAGCACGTACTCGGATGGAAGCCGGTCTT
GTCGATCAGGATGATCTGGACGAAGAGCATCAGGGGCTCGCGCCAGCCGAACTGTTCGCCAGGCTCAAGG
CGAGCATGCCCGACGGCGAGGATCTCGTCGTGACCCATGGCGATGCCTGCTTGCCGAATATCATGGTGGA
AAATGGCCGCTTTTCTGGATTCATCGACTGTGGCCGGCTGGGTGTGGCGGACCGCTATCAGGACATAGCG
TTGGCTACCCGTGATATTGCTGAAGAGCTTGGCGGCGAATGGGCTGACCGCTTCCTCGTGCTTTACGGTA
TCGCCGCTCCCGATTCGCAGCGCATCGCCTTCTATCGCCTTCTTGACGAGTTCTTCTGAGCGGGACTCTG
GGGTTCGAAATGACCGACCAAGCGACGCCCAACCTGCCATCACGAGATTTCGATTCCACCGCCGCCTTCT
ATGAAAGGTTGGGCTTCGGAATCGTTTTCCGGGACGCCGGCTGGATGATCCTCCAGCGCGGGGATCTCAT
GCTGGAGTTCTTCGCCCACCCTAGGGGGAGGCTAACTGAAACACGGAAGGAGACAATACCGGAAGGAACC
CGCGCTATGACGGCAATAAAAAGACAGAATAAAACGCACGGTGTTGGGTCGTTTGTTCATAAACGCGGGG
TTCGGTCCCAGGGCTGGCACTCTGTCGATACCCCACCGAGACCCCATTGGGGCCAATACGCCCGCGTTTC
TTCCTTTTCCCCACCCCACCCCCCAAGTTCGGGTGAAGGCCCAGGGCTCGCAGCCAACGTCGGGGCGGCA
GGCCCTGCCATAGCCTCAGGTTACTCATATATACTTTAGATTGATTTAAAACTTCATTTTTAATTTAAAA
GGATCTAGGTGAAGATCCTTTTTGATAATCTCATGACCAAAATCCCTTAACGTGAGTTTTCGTTCCACTG
AGCGTCAGACCCCGTAGAAAAGATCAAAGGATCTTCTTGAGATCCTTTTTTTCTGCGCGTAATCTGCTGC
TTGCAAACAAAAAAACCACCGCTACCAGCGGTGGTTTGTTTGCCGGATCAAGAGCTACCAACTCTTTTTC
CGAAGGTAACTGGCTTCAGCAGAGCGCAGATACCAAATACTGTTCTTCTAGTGTAGCCGTAGTTAGGCCA
CCACTTCAAGAACTCTGTAGCACCGCCTACATACCTCGCTCTGCTAATCCTGTTACCAGTGGCTGCTGCC
AGTGGCGATAAGTCGTGTCTTACCGGGTTGGACTCAAGACGATAGTTACCGGATAAGGCGCAGCGGTCGG
GCTGAACGGGGGGTTCGTGCACACAGCCCAGCTTGGAGCGAACGACCTACACCGAACTGAGATACCTACA
GCGTGAGCTATGAGAAAGCGCCACGCTTCCCGAAGGGAGAAAGGCGGACAGGTATCCGGTAAGCGGCAGG
GTCGGAACAGGAGAGCGCACGAGGGAGCTTCCAGGGGGAAACGCCTGGTATCTTTATAGTCCTGTCGGGT
TTCGCCACCTCTGACTTGAGCGTCGATTTTTGTGATGCTCGTCAGGGGGGCGGAGCCTATGGAAAAACGC
CAGCAACGCGGCCTTTTTACGGTTCCTGGCCTTTTGCTGGCCTTTTGCTCACATGTTCTTTCCTGCGTTA
TCCCCTGATTCTGTGGATAACCGTATTACCGCCATGCATTAGTTATTAATAGTAATCAATTACGGGGTCA
TTAGTTCATAGCCCATATATGGAGTTCCGCGTTACATAACTTACGGTAAATGGCCCGCCTGGCTGACCGC
CCAACGACCCCCGCCCATTGACGTCAATAATGACGTATGTTCCCATAGTAACGCCAATAGGGACTTTCCA
TTGACGTCAATGGGTGGAGTATTTACGGTAAACTGCCCACTTGGCAGTACATCAAGTGTATCATATGCCA
AGTACGCCCCCTATTGACGTCAATGACGGTAAATGGCCCGCCTGGCATTATGCCCAGTACATGACCTTAT
GGGACTTTCCTACTTGGCAGTACATCTACGTATTAGTCATCGCTATTACCATG
