>Addgene plasmid #57436 | mEos2-Vimentin-C-18 | depositor partial sequence | sequence record 88570 | insert sequence
CGTCAGATCCGCTAGCGCTACCGGTCGCCACCATGAGTGCGATTAAGCCAGACATGAAGATCAAACTCCG
TATGGAAGGCAACGTAAACGGGCACCACTTTGTGATCGACGGAGATGGTACAGGCAAGCCTTTTGAGGGA
AAACAGAGTATGGATCTTGAAGTCAAAGAGGGCGGACCTCTGCCTTTTGCCTTTGATATCCTGACCACTG
CATTCCATTACGGCAACAGGGTATTCGCCAAATATCCAGACAACATACAAGACTATTTTAAGCAGTCGTT
TCCTAAGGGGTATTCGTGGGAACGAAGCTTGACTTTCGAAGACGGGGGCATTTGCATTGCCAGAAACGAC
ATAACAATGGAAGGGGACACTTTCTATAATAAAGTTCGATTTTATGGTACCAACTTTCCCGCCAATGGTC
CAGTTATGCAGAAGAAGACGCTGAAATGGGAGCCCTCCACTGAGAAAATGTATGTGCGTGATGGAGTGCT
GACGGGTGATATTCATATGGCTTTGTTGCTTGAAGGAAATGCCCATTACCGATGTGACTTCAGAACTACT
TACAAAGCTAAGGAGAAGGGTGTCAAGTTACCAGGCTACCACTTTGTGGACCACTGCATTGAGATTTTAA
GCCATGACAAAGATTACAACAAGGTTAAGCTGTATGAGCATGCTGTTGCTCATTCTGGATTGCCTGACAA
TGCCAGACGATCCGGACTCAGATCTGGCAGCGGTGGAGGCAGCGCATCCGGCGGAAGCGGAAGCTCCACC
AGGTCCGTGTCCTCGTCCTCCTACCGCAGGATGTTCGGCGGCCCGGGCACCGCGAGCCGGCCGAGCTCCA
GCCGGAGCTACGTGACTACGTCCACCCGCACCTACAGCCTGGGCAGCGCGCTGCGCCCCAGCACCAGCCG
CAGCCTCTACGCCTCGTCCCCGGGCGGCGTGTATGCCACGCGCTCCTCTGCCGTGCGCCTGCGGAGCAGC
GTGCCCGGGGTGCGGCTCCTGCAGGACTCGGTGGACTTCTCGCTGGCCGACGCCATCAACACCGAGTTCA
AGAACACCCGCACCAACGAGAAGGTGGAGCTGCAGGAGCTGAATGACCGCTTCGCCAACTACATCGACAA
GGTGCGCTTCCTGGAGCAGCAGAATAAGATCCTGCTGGCCGAGCTCGAGCAGCTCAAGGGCCAAGGCAAG
TCGCGCCTGGGGGACCTCTACGAGGAGGAGATGCGGGAGCTGCGCCGGCAGGTGGACCAGCTAACCAACG
ACAAAGCCCGCGTCGAGGTGGAGCGCGACAACCTGGCCGAGGACATCATGCGCCTCCGGGAGAAATTGCA
GGAGGAGATGCTTCAGAGAGAGGAAGCCGAAAACACCCTGCAATCTTTCAGACAGGATGTTGACAATGCG
TCTCTGGCACGTCTTGACCTTGAACGCAAAGTGGAATCTTTGCAAGAAGAGATTGCCTTTTTGAAGAAAC
TCCACGAAGAGGAAATCCAGGAGCTGCAGGCTCAGATTCAGGAACAGCATGTCCAAATCGATGTGGATGT
TTCCAAGCCTGACCTCACGGCTGCCCTGCGTGACGTACGTCAGCAATATGAAAGTGTGGCTGCCAAGAAC
CTGCAGGAGGCAGAAGAATGGTACAAATCCAAGTTTGCTGACCTCTCTGAGGCTGCCAACCGGAACAATG
ACGCCCTGCGCCAGGCAAAGCAGGAGTCCACTGAGTACCGGAGACAGGTGCAGTCCCTCACCTGTGAAGT
GGATGCCCTTAAAGGAACCAATGAGTCCCTGGAACGCCAGATGCGTGAAATGGAAGAGAACTTTGCCGTT
GAAGCTGCTAACTACCAAGACACTATTGGCCGCCTGCAGGATGAGATTCAGAATATGAAGGAGGAAATGG
CTCGTCACCTTCGTGAATACCAAGACCTGCTCAATGTTAAGATGGCCCTTGACATTGAGATTGCCACCTA
CAGGAAGCTGCTGGAAGGCGAGGAGAGCAGGATTTCTCTGCCTCTTCCAAACTTTTCCTCCCTGAACCTG
AGGGAAACTAATCTGGATTCACTCCCTCTGGTTGATACCCACTCAAAAAGGACACTTCTGATTAAGACGG
TTGAAACTAGAGATGGACAGGTTATCAACGAAACTTCTCAGCATCACGATGACCTTGAATAAGGATCCAC
CGGATCTAGATAACTGATCATAATCAGCCATACC
